>Addgene plasmid #91386 | pHH0103_NOXA1-2/2-SV1/2 | addgene full sequence | sequence record 192252 | Addgene NGS Result
TATAAAAATAGGCGTATCACGAGGCCCTTTCGTCTTCAAGAATTCCCGACACCATCGAATGGTGCAAAAC
CTTTCGCGGTATGGCATGATAGCGCCCGGAAGAGAGTCAATTCAGGGTGGTGAATGTGAAACCAGTAACG
TTATACGATGTCGCAGAGTATGCCGGTGTCTCTTATCAGACCGTTTCCCGCGTGGTGAACCAGGCCAGCC
ACGTTTCTGCGAAAACGCGGGAAAAAGTGGAAGCGGCGATGGCGGAGCTGAATTACATTCCCAACCGCGT
GGCACAACAACTGGCGGGCAAACAGTCGTTGCTGATTGGCGTTGCCACCTCCAGTCTGGCCCTGCACGCG
CCGTCGCAAATTGTCGCGGCGATTAAATCTCGCGCCGATCAACTGGGTGCCAGCGTGGTGGTGTCGATGG
TAGAACGAAGCGGCGTCGAAGCCTGTAAAGCGGCGGTGCACAATCTTCTCGCGCAACGCGTCAGTGGGCT
GATCATTAACTATCCGCTGGATGACCAGGATGCCATTGCTGTGGAAGCTGCCTGCACTAATGTTCCGGCG
TTATTTCTTGATGTCTCTGACCAGACACCCATCAACAGTATTATTTTCTCCCATGAAGACGGTACGCGAC
TGGGCGTGGAGCATCTGGTCGCATTGGGTCACCAGCAAATCGCGCTGTTAGCGGGCCCATTAAGTTCTGT
CTCGGCGCGTCTGCGTCTGGCTGGCTGGCATAAATATCTCACTCGCAATCAAATTCAGCCGATAGCGGAA
CGGGAAGGCGACTGGAGTGCCATGTCCGGTTTTCAACAAACCATGCAAATGCTGAATGAGGGCATCGTTC
CCACTGCGATGCTGGTTGCCAACGATCAGATGGCGCTGGGCGCAATGCGCGCCATTACCGAGTCCGGGCT
GCGCGTTGGTGCGGATATCTCGGTAGTGGGATACGACGATACCGAAGACAGCTCATGTTATATCCCGCCG
TTAACCACCATCAAACAGGATTTTCGCCTGCTGGGGCAAACCAGCGTGGACCGCTTGCTGCAACTCTCTC
AGGGCCAGGCGGTGAAGGGCAATCAGCTGTTGCCCGTCTCACTGGTGAAAAGAAAAACCACCCTGGCGCC
CAATACGCAAACCGCCTCTCCCCGCGCGTTGGCCGATTCATTAATGCAGCTGGCACGACAGGTTTCCCGA
CTGGAAAGCGGGCAGTGAGCGCAACGCAATTAATGTAAGTTAGCTCACTCATTAGGCACAATTCTCATGT
TTGACAGCTTATCATCGACTGCACGGTGCACCAATGCTTCTGGCGTCAGGCAGCCATCGGAAGCTGTGGT
ATGGCTGTGCAGGTCGTAAATCACTGCATAATTCGTGTCGCTCAAGGCGCACTCCCGTTCTGGATAATGT
TTTTTGCGCCGACATCATAACGGTTCTGGCAAATATTCTGAAATGAGCTGTTGACAATTAATCATCGGCT
CGTATAATGTGTGGAATTGTGAGCGGATAACAATTTCACACAGGAAACAGCCAGTCCGTTTAGGTGTTTT
CACGAGCACTTCACCAACAAGGACCATAGATTATGAAAATCGAAGAACACCATCACCATCACCATTCCAG
CGGTAAGCTTATGTCCCCTATACTAGGTTATTGGAAAATTAAGGGCCTTGTGCAACCCACTCGACTTCTT
TTGGAATATCTTGAAGAAAAATATGAAGAGCATTTGTATGAGCGCGATGAAGGTGATAAATGGCGAAACA
AAAAGTTTGAATTGGGTTTGGAGTTTCCCAATCTTCCTTATTATATTGATGGTGATGTTAAATTAACACA
GTCTATGGCCATCATACGTTATATAGCTGACAAGCACAACATGTTGGGTGGTTGTCCAAAAGAGCGTGCA
GAGATTTCAATGCTTGAAGGAGCGGTTTTGGATATTAGATACGGTGTTTCGAGAATTGCATATAGTAAAG
ACTTTGAAACTCTCAAAGTTGATTTTCTTAGCAAGCTACCTGAAATGCTGAAAATGTTCGAAGATCGTTT
ATGTCATAAAACATATTTAAATGGTGATCATGTAACCCATCCTGACTTCATGTTGTATGACGCTCTTGAT
GTTGTTTTATACATGGACCCAATGTGCCTGGATGCGTTCCCAAAATTAGTTTGTTTTAAAAAACGTATTG
AAGCTATCCCACAAATTGATAAGTACTTGAAATCCAGCAAGTATATAGCATGGCCTTTGCAGGGCTGGCA
AGCCACGTTTGGTGGTGGCGACCATCCTCCAAAATCGGATCTGGAAGTTCTGTTCCAGGGGCCCCTGTCC
AGCGGTCTGGTTCCGCGTGGTTCCGGTACCGCGGCCCAGCCGGCCATGGCCCAGGGCGCGCTGTATCAAG
TTGTCGCCCAGCATTCTTATTCTGCCCAGGGTCCAGAAGATTTGGGTTTCCGTCAGGGTGATACCGTTGA
TGTTCTGTGCGAAGAACCAGATGTTCCACTGGCAGTTGATCAAGCATGGCTGGAAGGTCATTGCGATGGT
CGTATTGGTATCTTTCCGAAATGTTTTGTTGTTCCGGCCGCATA
[142 nt withheld, positions 2565-2706]
C
[98 nt withheld, positions 2708-2805]
AGTTTGTACTGGTGACGAAACTCAGTGTCTAGCTAGAGTGGC
[149 nt withheld, positions 2848-2996]
T
[41 nt withheld, positions 2998-3038]
T
[62 nt withheld, positions 3040-3101]
A
[35 nt withheld, positions 3103-3137]
CCTCCCTCAATCGGTTGAATGTCGCCCTTTTGTCTTTGGCGCTGGTAAACCATATGAA
[86 nt withheld, positions 3196-3281]
T
[54 nt withheld, positions 3283-3336]
CTAGCGCCGCCCTATACCTTGTCTGCCTCCCCGCGTTGCGTCGCGGTGCATGGAGCCGGGCCACCTCGAC
CTGAATGGAAGCCGGCGGCACCTCGCTAACGGATTCACCACTCCAAGAATTGGAGCCAATCAATTCTTGC
GGAGAACTGTGAATGCGCAAACCAACCCTTGGCAGAACATATCCATCGCGTCCGCCATCTCCAGCAGCCG
CACGCGGCGCATCTCGGGCAGCGTTGGGTCCTGGCCACGGGTGCGCATGATCGTGCTCCTGTCGTTGAGG
ACCCGGCTAGGCTGGCGGGGTTGCCTTACTGGTTAGCAGAATGAATCACCGATACGCGAGCGAACGTGAA
GCGACTGCTGCTGCAAAACGTCTGCGACCTGAGCAACAACATGAATGGTCTTCGGTTTCCGTGTTTCGTA
AAGTCTGGAAACGCGGAAGTCAGCGCCCTGCACCATTATGTTCCGGATCTGCATCGCAGGATGCTGCTGG
CTACCCTGTGGAACACCTACATCTGTATTAACGAAGCGCTGGCATTGACCCTGAGTGATTTTTCTCTGGT
CCCGCCGCATCCATACCGCCAGTTGTTTACCCTCACAACGTTCCAGTAACCGGGCATGTTCATCATCAGT
AACCCGTATCGTGAGCATCCTCTCTCGTTTCATCGGTATCATTACCCCCATGAACAGAAATCCCCCTTAC
ACGGAGGCATCAGTGACCAAACAGGAAAAAACCGCCCTTAACATGGCCCGCTTTATCAGAAGCCAGACAT
TAACGCTTCTGGAGAAACTCAACGAGCTGGACGCGGATGAACAGGCAGACATCTGTGAATCGCTTCACGA
CCACGCTGATGAGCTTTACCGCAGGATCCGCGAAATTGTAAGCGTTAATATTTTGTTAAAATTCGCGTTA
AATTTTTGTTAAATCAGCTCATTTTTTAACCAATAGGCCGAAATCGGCAAAATCCCTTATAAATCAAAAG
AATAGACCGAGATAGGGT
[37 nt withheld, positions 4335-4371]
AAAGAACGTGGACTCCAACGTCAAAGG
[49 nt withheld, positions 4399-4447]
T
[91 nt withheld, positions 4449-4539]
G
[124 nt withheld, positions 4541-4664]
CGCGGATCCTGCCTCGCGCGTTTCGGTGATGACGGTGAAAACCTCTGACACATGCAGCTCCCGGAGACGG
TCACAGCTTGTCTGTAAGCGGATGCCGGGAGCAGACAAGCCCGTCAGGGCGCGTCAGCGGGTGTTGGCGG
GTGTCGGGGCGCAGCCATGACCCAGTCACGTAGCGATAGCGGAGTGTATACTGGCTTAACTATGCGGCAT
CAGAGCAGATTGTACTGAGAGTGCACCATATGCGGTGTGAAATACCGCACAGATGCGTAAGGAGAAAATA
CCGCATCAGGCGCTCTTCCGCTTCCTCGCTCACTGACTCGCTGCGCTCGGTCGTTCGGCTGCGGCGAGCG
GTATCAGCTCACTCAAAGGCGGTAATACGGTTATCCACAGAATCAGGGGATAACGCAGGAAAGAACATGT
GAGCAAAAGGCCAGCAAAAGGCCAGGAACCGTAAAAAGGCCGCGTTGCTGGCGTTTTTCCATAGGCTCCG
CCCCCCTGACGAGCATCACAAAAATCGACGCTCAAGTCAGAGGTGGCGAAACCCGACAGGACTATAAAGA
TACCAGGGTTTCCCCCTGGAAGCTCCCTCGTGCGCTCTCCTGTTCCGACCCTGCCGCTTACCGGATACCT
GTCCGCCTTTCTCCCTTCGGGAAGCGTGGCGCTTTCTCATAGCTCACGCTGTAGGTATCTCAGTTCGGTG
TAGGTCGTTCGCTCCAAGCTGGGCTGTGTGCACGAACCCCCCGTTCAGCCCGACCGCTGCGCCTTATCCG
GTAACTATCGTCTTGAGTCCAACCCGGTAAGACACGACTTATCGCCACTGGCAGCAGCCACTGGTAACAG
GATTAGCAGAGCGAGGTATGTAGGCGGTGCTACAGAGTTCTTGAAGTGGTGGCCTAACTACGGCTACACT
AGAAGGACAGTATTTGGTATCTGCGCTCTGCTGAAGCCAGTTACCTTCGGAAAAAGAGTTGGTAGCTCTT
GATCCGGCAAACAAACCACCGCTGGTAGCGGTGGTTTTTTTGTTTGCAAGCAGCAGATTACGCGCAGAAA
AAAAGGATCTCAAGAAGATCCTTTGATCTTTTCTACGGGGTCTGACGCTCAGTGGAACGAAAACTCACGT
TAAGGGATTTTGGTCATGAGATTATCAAAAAGGATCTTCACCTAGATCCTTTTAAATTAAAAATGAAGTT
TTAAATCAATCTAAAGTATATATGAGTAAACTTGGTCTGACAGTTACCAATGCTTAATCAGTGAGGCACC
TATCTCAGCGATCTGTCTATTTCGTTCATCCATAGTTGCCTGACTCCCCGTCGTGTAGATAACTACGATA
CGGGAGGGCTTACCATCTGGCCCCAGTGCTGCAATGATACCGCGAGACCCACGCTCACCGGCTCCAGATT
TATCAGCAATAAACCAGCCAGCCGGAAGGGCCGAGCGCAGAAGTGGTCCTGCAACTTTATCCGCCTCCAT
CCAGTCTATTAATTGTTGCCGGGAAGCTAGAGTAAGTAGTTCGCCAGTTAATAGTTTGCGCAACGTTGTT
GCCATTGCTGCAGGCATCGTGGTGTCACGCTCGTCGTTTGGTATGGCTTCATTCAGCTCCGGTTCCCAAC
GATCAAGGCGAGTTACATGATCCCCCATATTGTGCAAAAAAGCGGTTAGCTCCTTCGGTCCTCCGATCGT
TGTCAGAAGTAAGTTGGCCGCAGTGTTATCACTCATGGTTATGGCAGCACTGCATAATTCTCTTACTGTC
ATGCCATCCGTAAGATGCTTTTCTGTGACTGGTGAGTACTCAACCAAGTCATTCTGAGAATAGTGTATGC
GGCGACCGAGTTGCTCTTGCCCGGCGTCAACACGGGATAATACCGCGCCACATAGCAGAACTTTAAAAGT
GCTCATCATTGGAAAACGTTCTTCGGGGCGAAAACTCTCAAGGATCTTACCGCTGTTGAGATCCAGTTCG
ATGTAACCCACTCGTGCACCCAACTGATCTTCAGCATCTTTTACTTTCACCAGCGTTTCTGGGTGAGCAA
AAACAGGAAGGCAAAATGCCGCAAAAAAGGGAATAAGGGCGACACGGAAATGTTGAATACTCATACTCTT
CCTTTTTCAATATTATTGAAGCATTTATCAGGGTTATTGTCTCATGAGCGGATACATATTTGAATGTATT
TAGAAAAATAAACAAATAGGGGTTCCGCGCACATTTCCCCGAAAAGTGCCACCTGACGTCTAAGAAACCA
TTATTATCATGACATTAACC
Features (pLannotate 1.2.2; 21 found; start..end, strand, type, name):
     48..125     +  promoter       lacIq promoter: lacI (mutant); In the lacIq allele, a single base change in the promoter boosts expression of the lacI gene about 10-fold.
    126..1208    +  CDS            lacI: lac repressor; lacI; The lac repressor binds to the lac operator to inhibit transcription in E. coli. This inhibition can be relieved by adding lactose or isopropyl-β-D-thiogalactopyranoside (IPTG).
   1221..1242    +  protein_bind   CAP binding site: CAP binding activates transcription in the presence of cAMP. E. coli catabolite activator protein
   1261..1278    +  promoter       tet promoter (fragment): E. coli promoter for tetracycline efflux protein gene
   1451..1479    +  promoter       tac promoter: strong E. coli promoter; hybrid between the trp and lac UV5 promoters
   1487..1503    +  protein_bind   lac operator: The lac repressor binds to the lac operator to inhibit transcription in E. coli. This inhibition can be relieved by adding lactose or isopropyl-β-D-thiogalactopyranoside (IPTG). lac repressor encoded by lacI
   1588..1605    +  CDS            6xHis: 6xHis affinity tag
   1621..2274    +  CDS            GST26_SCHJA: Experimental evidence at protein level: Swiss-Prot protein existence level 1. GST isoenzymes appear to play a central role in the parasite detoxification system. Other functions are also suspected including a role in increasing the solubility of haematin in the parasite gut. From Schistosoma japonicum (Blood fluke).
   2323..2559    +  CDS            NOXA1 (fragment): NOXA1_HUMAN - Also known as P51NOX. Experimental evidence at protein level: Swiss-Prot protein existence level 1. Functions as an activator of NOX1, a superoxide-producing NADPH oxidase. Functions in the production of reactive oxygen species (ROS) which participate in a variety of biological processes including host defense, hormone biosynthesis, oxygen sensing and signal transduction. May also activate CYBB/gp91phox and NOX3. From Homo sapiens (Human).
   2569..2616    +  terminator     fd terminator (sequence withheld): central terminator from bacteriophage fd (Otsuka and Kunisawa, 1982)
   2621..2833    +  CDS            M13 gene III (fragment) (sequence partly withheld): pIII; III; minor coat protein
   2848..3318    +  CDS            M13 gene III (fragment) (sequence partly withheld): pIII; III; minor coat protein
   3340..3410    +  CDS            TcR (fragment): tetracycline efflux protein; tet; confers resistance to tetracycline
   3652..4032    -  CDS            YPB1_ECOLX: Protein predicted: Swiss-Prot protein existence level 4. From Escherichia coli.
   4049..4200    +  CDS            rop (fragment): Rop protein, which maintains plasmids at low copy number; rop
   4236..4664    -  rep_origin     f1 ori (sequence partly withheld): f1 bacteriophage origin of replication; arrow indicates direction of (+) strand synthesis
   4673..4712    +  CDS            rop (fragment): Rop protein, which maintains plasmids at low copy number; rop
   4814..4954    +  misc_feature   bom: basis of mobility region from pBR322
   5140..5727    -  rep_origin     ori: high-copy-number ColE1/pMB1/pBR322/pUC origin of replication
   5901..6758    -  CDS            bla: BLAT_ECOLX - Experimental evidence at protein level: Swiss-Prot protein existence level 1. TEM-type are the most prevalent beta-lactamases in enterobacteria; they hydrolyze the beta-lactam bond in susceptible beta-lactam antibiotics, thus conferring resistance to penicillins and cephalosporins. TEM-3 and TEM-4 are capable of hydrolyzing cefotaxime and ceftazidime. TEM-5 is capable of hydrolyzing ceftazidime. TEM-6 is capable of hydrolyzing ceftazidime and aztreonam. TEM-8/CAZ-2, TEM- 16/CAZ-7 and TEM-24/CAZ-6 are markedly active against ceftazidime. IRT- 4 shows resistance to beta-lactamase in
   6759..6863    -  promoter       AmpR promoter: bla
