[The description below was written by a language model from this plasmid's Addgene catalogue record and pLannotate feature annotations shown in this document.]
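Description:
pHH0103_NOXA1-2/2-SV1/2 is a 6,924 bp bacterial expression plasmid built on the pHH0103 backbone for producing and purifying a human SH3 domain from NOXA1, the activator subunit of the superoxide-generating NADPH oxidase NOX1. The name suggests the second of two SH3 domains and a particular splice variant, but the record does not define this nomenclature. The plasmid replicates in E. coli from a ColE1/pBR322-type origin, with the pBR322 bom region nearby. It is catalogued as low copy, although the rop gene is annotated only as two fragments interrupted by an f1 phage origin. Selection is by ampicillin through the TEM beta-lactamase gene (bla) and its own promoter.

The expression cassette is driven by the tac promoter, a strong trp/lac hybrid, followed by a lac operator. The plasmid also carries lacI under the lacIq promoter, so it supplies abundant repressor itself and transcription stays off until induced with IPTG. The annotated coding features run in order from a 6xHis tag, through Schistosoma japonicum glutathione S-transferase, to the roughly 240 bp NOXA1 fragment, which was cloned between SfiI and NotI sites. This predicts a His-GST-SH3 fusion that can be purified by either metal-chelate or glutathione affinity, with GST also commonly helping the solubility of small domains. A bacteriophage fd terminator lies immediately after the insert.

Downstream of the terminator are fragments of M13 gene III, and small remnants of the tetracycline resistance gene and its promoter also occur in the plasmid. Together with the f1 origin, these suggest the backbone derives from a phagemid and pBR322 lineage, and they do not appear to be part of the expressed product. The construct belongs to a collection used for a family-wide analysis of human SH3 domain binding specificities.
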