Addgene plasmid #91386: pHH0103_NOXA1-2/2-SV1/2
Purpose: Protein expression and purification of human SH3 domain construct NOXA1-2/2-SV1/2
Depositing lab: Sachdev Sidhu. Depositing organization: University of Toronto. Publication: Comprehensive Analysis of the Human SH3 Domain Family Reveals a Wide Variety of Non-canonical Specificities. Teyra J, Huang H, Jain S, Guan X, Dong A, Liu Y, Tempel W, Min J, Tong Y, Kim PM, Bader GD, Sidhu SS. Structure. 2017 Oct 3;25(10):1598-1610.e3. doi: 10.1016/j.str.2017.07.017. Epub 2017 Sep 7. PubMed 28890361.
Backbone
  Vector backbone: pHH0103
  Vector type: Bacterial Expression
Growth in bacteria
  Bacterial resistance: Ampicillin, 100 μg/mL
  Growth temperature: 37°C
  Growth strain: DH5alpha
  Copy number: Low Copy
Gene/Insert
  Gene/Insert name: NOXA1-2/2-SV1/2
  Species: H. sapiens (human)
  Insert size (bp): 242
  Entrez Gene: NOXA1 (a.k.a. NY-CO-31, SDCCAG31, p51NOX)
  Cloning method: Restriction Enzyme; 5′ cloning site Sfi1 (unknown if destroyed); 3′ cloning site Not1 (unknown if destroyed)
Terms and licenses: Academic/Nonprofit Terms; Industry Terms: Not Available to Industry
How to cite: pHH0103_NOXA1-2/2-SV1/2 was a gift from Sachdev Sidhu (Addgene plasmid # 91386 ; http://n2t.net/addgene:91386 ; RRID:Addgene_91386)
