>Addgene plasmid #91386 | pHH0103_NOXA1-2/2-SV1/2 | depositor partial sequence | sequence record 175874 | insert sequence
GGTACCGAATTCGGATCCGCGCGCTGTATCAAGTTGTCGCCCAGCATTCTTATTCTGCCCAGGGTCCAGA
AGATTTGGGTTTCCGTCAGGGTGATACCGTTGATGTTCTGTGCGAAGAACCAGATGTTCCACTGGCAGTT
GATCAAGCATGGCTGGAAGGTCATTGCGATGGTCGTATTGGTATCTTTCCGAAATGTTTTGTTGTTCCGG
CCGGTGCGGCCGCTAGCTAAGTCGACGAGCTC
